>Addgene plasmid #22090 | mFGF8b | depositor partial sequence | sequence record 10141 | Author sequence
CCCGGGGCCGCGCGCCATGGGCAGCCCCCGCTCCGCGCTGAGCTGCCTGCTGTTGCACTTGCTGGTTCTC
TGCCTCCAAGCCCAGGTAACTGTTCAGTCCTCACCTAATTTTACACAGCATGTGAGGGAGCAGAGCCTGG
TGACGGATCAGCTCAGCCGCCGCCTCATCCGGACCTACCAGCTCTACAGCCGCACCAGCGGGAAGCACGT
GCAGGTCCTGGCCAACAAGCGCATCAACGCCATGGCAGAAGACGGAGACCCCTTCGCGAAGCTCATTGTG
GAGACCGATACTTTTGGAAGCAGAGTCCGAGTTCGCGGCGCAGAGACAGGTCTCTACATCTGCATGAACA
AGAAGGGGAAGCTAATTGCCAAGAGCAACGGCAAAGGCAAGGACTGCGTATTCACAGAGATCGTGCTGGA
GAACAACTACAGGGCGCTGCAGAACGCCAAGTACGAGGGCTGGTACATGGCCTTTACCCGCAAGGGCCGG
CCCCGCAAGGGCTCCAAGACGCGCCAGCATCAGCGCGAGGTGCACTTCATGAAGCGCCTGCCGCGGGGCC
ACCACACCACCGAGCAGAGCCTGCGCTTCGAGTTCCTCAACTACCCGCCCTTCACGCGCAGCCTGCGCGG
CAGCCAGAGGACTTGGGCCCCGGAGCCCCGATAGGCGCTCGCCCAGCTCCTCCCCACCCAGCCGGCCGAG
GAATCCAGCGGGAGCTCGGCGGCACAGCAAAGGGGAGGGGCTGGGGAGCTGCCTTCTAGTTGTGCATATT
GTTTGCTGTTGGGTTTTTTTGTTTTTTGTTTTTTGTTTTTGTTTTTTGTTTTTTAAACAAAAGAGAGGCT
CTATTTTTGTATTCC
