>Addgene plasmid #22090 | mFGF8b | addgene partial sequence | sequence record 27861 | 22090 with T3
GCGGTGGCGGCCGCTCTAGAACTAGTGGATCCCCCGGGGCCGCGCGCCATGGGCAGCCCCCGCTCCGCGC
TGAGCTGCCTGCTGTTGCACTTGCTGGTTCTCTGCCTCCAAGCCCAGGTAACTGTTCAGTCCTCACCTAA
TTTTACACAGCATGTGAGGGAGCAGAGCCTGGTGACGGATCAGCTCAGCCGCCGCCTCATCCGGACCTAC
CAGCTCTACAGCCGCACCAGCGGGAAGCACGTGCAGGTCCTGGCCAACAAGCGCATCAACGCCATGGCAG
AAGACGGAGACCCCTTCGCGAAGCTCATTGTGGAGACCGATACTTTTGGAAGCAGAGTCCGAGTTCGCGG
CGCAGAGACAGGTCTCTACATCTGCATGAACAAGAAGGGGAAGCTAATTGCCAAGAGCAACGGCAAAGGC
AAGGACTGCGTATTCACAGAGATCGTGCTGGAGAACAACTACACGGCGCTGCAGAACGCCAAGTACGAGG
GCTGGTACATGGCCTTTACCCGCAAGGGCCGGCCCCGCAAGGGCTCCAAGACGCGCCAGCATCAGCGCGA
GGTGCACTTCATGAAGCGCCTGCCGCGGGGCCACCACACCACCGAGCAGAGCCTGCGCTTCGAGTTCCTC
AACTACCCGCCCTTCACGCGCAGCCTGCGCGGCAGCCAGAGGACTTGGG
