[The description below was written by a language model from this plasmid's Addgene catalogue record.]
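Description:
mFGF8b is a bacterial cloning plasmid built on the pBluescript SK phagemid backbone (about 3 kb), carrying a mouse Fgf8 cDNA of roughly 880 bp. It is maintained at high copy number in E. coli and selected with ampicillin. The record gives no feature table, so backbone elements are not individually annotated. However, pBluescript vectors generally provide a ColE1-type origin, an f1 origin, and a multiple cloning site flanked by opposing T3 and T7 phage promoters, and the T3 and T7 primer sites are listed here for sequencing the insert.

The insert corresponds to Fgf8 splice variant 1(B), the FGF8b isoform, and was isolated from an E7.5 mouse embryo cDNA library. It contains the entire coding region and the 3' UTR. The 5' junction is a SmaI site that lies in the Fgf8 5' UTR 16 bp upstream of the translation start, and the 3' junction is an XhoI site contributed by the vector polylinker; both sites remain intact. The depositor notes that this variant is about 30 bp longer than variant 4(A).

No eukaryotic promoter is recorded, so the plasmid is not an expression vector for animal cells. It serves instead as a cDNA source and as a template for in vitro transcription. According to the depositor comments, T7 polymerase run-off transcription from BamHI-linearized template yields an antisense riboprobe of about 875 nt. Such a probe suits in situ hybridization to detect Fgf8 transcripts in developing mouse embryos, consistent with the associated study of Fgf8 isoforms and their expression in regions directing outgrowth and patterning.
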