Addgene plasmid #22090: mFGF8b
Depositing lab: Gail Martin. Depositing organization: University of California, San Francisco (UCSF). Publication: The mouse Fgf8 gene encodes a family of polypeptides and is expressed in regions that direct outgrowth and patterning in the developing embryo. Crossley PH, Martin GR. Development. 1995 Feb . 121(2):439-51. PubMed 7768185.
Backbone
  Vector backbone: pBluescript SK
  Backbone manufacturer: Stratagene
  Backbone size w/o insert (bp): 3000
  Vector type: Bacterial
Growth in bacteria
  Bacterial resistance: Ampicillin, 100 μg/mL
  Growth temperature: 37°C
  Growth strain: DH5alpha
  Copy number: High Copy
Gene/Insert
  Gene/Insert name: FGF8 (alt name: FGF8 splice variant 1(B))
  Species: M. musculus (mouse)
  Insert size (bp): 880
  Entrez Gene: Fgf8 (a.k.a. Aigf, Fgf-8, Fgf6c, HBGF-8)
  Cloning method: Restriction Enzyme; 5′ cloning site SmaI (not destroyed); 3′ cloning site XhoI (not destroyed)
  Sequencing primers: 5′ T3; 3′ T7
Terms and licenses: Academic/Nonprofit Terms; Industry Terms: Not Available to Industry
Depositor comments: Mouse FGF8 cDNA splice variant 1(B) clone was isolated from an E7.5 cDNA library. The insert contains the entire coding region and 3' UTR. The SmaI site is in the FGF8 5'UTR 16bp upstream of the translation start site. The 3' XhoI site is from the vector MCS. The FGF8 variant 1(B) sequence is ~30bp longer than the variant 4(A) sequence. For antisense probe linearize with BamHI and use T7 Polymerase. The transcript is ~875bp.
How to cite: mFGF8b was a gift from Gail Martin (Addgene plasmid # 22090 ; http://n2t.net/addgene:22090 ; RRID:Addgene_22090)
